Addgene plasmid #106031: Opto-GPR68
Purpose: Expression of a chimeric G-protein coupled receptor (Rhodopsin-GPR68; Opto-GPR68; C9)
Depositing lab: Harald Janovjak. Depositing organization: Institute of Science and Technology Austria (I.S.T. Austria). Publication: Optical functionalization of human Class A orphan G-protein-coupled receptors. Morri M, Sanchez-Romero I, Tichy AM, Kainrath S, Gerrard EJ, Hirschfeld PP, Schwarz J, Janovjak H. Nat Commun. 2018 May 16;9(1):1950. doi: 10.1038/s41467-018-04342-1. PubMed 29769519.
Backbone
  Vector backbone: pcDNA3.1-
  Backbone manufacturer: Invitrogen
  Backbone size w/o insert (bp): 5427
  Vector type: Mammalian Expression
  Selectable markers: Neomycin (select with G418)
Growth in bacteria
  Bacterial resistance: Ampicillin, 100 μg/mL
  Growth temperature: 37°C
  Growth strain: DH5alpha
  Copy number: High Copy
Gene/Insert
  Gene/Insert name: Opto-GPR68
  Species: H. sapiens (human), B. taurus (bovine)
  Insert size (bp): 1263
  Mutation: Chimeric receptor protein
  Entrez Gene: GPR68 (a.k.a. GPR12A, OGR1)
  Promoter: CMV
  Tag / fusion protein: VSV-G (N terminal on insert); Rhodopsin-1D4 (C terminal on insert)
  Cloning method: Restriction Enzyme; 5′ cloning site unknown (unknown if destroyed); 3′ cloning site unknown (unknown if destroyed)
  Sequencing primers: 5′ CMV_F (CGCAAATGGGCGGTAGGCGTG); 3′ pcDNA_R (CAACAGATGGCTGGCAAC)
Terms and licenses: Academic/Nonprofit Terms; Industry Terms: Not Available to Industry
Depositor comments: two step cloning; 5' and 3' sites cannot be used for (sub)cloning
How to cite: Opto-GPR68 was a gift from Harald Janovjak (Addgene plasmid # 106031 ; http://n2t.net/addgene:106031 ; RRID:Addgene_106031)
