[The description below was written by a language model from this plasmid's Addgene catalogue record and pLannotate feature annotations shown in this document.]
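Description:
Opto-GPR68 is a mammalian expression plasmid built on the pcDNA3.1(-) backbone that encodes a light-activatable chimeric G-protein-coupled receptor made from bovine rhodopsin and the human orphan receptor GPR68 (also called OGR1). It is propagated in E. coli at high copy from a ColE1/pUC-type origin under ampicillin selection (β-lactamase with its own promoter). It also carries an f1 origin for single-stranded DNA production. For selection of stable mammalian cell lines, an SV40 early promoter drives a neomycin phosphotransferase gene followed by an SV40 polyadenylation signal, conferring G418 resistance.

The roughly 1.26 kb insert is transcribed from the human cytomegalovirus immediate-early enhancer and promoter and terminated by the bovine growth hormone polyadenylation signal. A T7 promoter lies upstream of the coding region. The annotation software assigns the whole open reading frame to bovine rhodopsin, including the N-terminal opsin segment that carries an N-linked glycosylation signal. This fits a design in which rhodopsin provides the light-sensing framework, although the record describes the insert only as a chimeric receptor protein and does not specify which segments come from GPR68. The catalogue lists a VSV-G epitope at the N terminus and the rhodopsin 1D4 epitope at the C terminus, which would allow detection of the expressed protein. The small HIV-1 LTR, ble, lacI and bom fragments in the table appear to be short partial matches in backbone sequence rather than functional elements.

The construct is intended for expressing Opto-GPR68 in mammalian cells, as part of work on optically functionalizing human Class A orphan GPCRs. The depositor notes that it was assembled in two steps and that the flanking cloning sites cannot be used for subcloning.
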