Features (pLannotate 1.2.2; 21 found; start..end, strand, type, name):
     74..453     +  enhancer       CMV enhancer: human cytomegalovirus immediate early enhancer
    454..657     +  promoter       CMV promoter: human cytomegalovirus (CMV) immediate early promoter
    653..686     +  LTR            5' LTR (truncated) (fragment): truncated 5' long terminal repeat (LTR) from HIV-1
    702..720     +  promoter       T7 promoter: promoter for bacteriophage T7 RNA polymerase
    863..2029    +  CDS            RHO: OPSD_BOVIN - Experimental evidence at protein level: Swiss-Prot protein existence level 1. Photoreceptor required for image-forming vision at low light intensity. Required for photoreceptor cell viability after birth (By similarity). Light-induced isomerization of 11-cis to all-trans retinal triggers a conformational change that activates signaling via G- proteins (PubMed:10926528, PubMed:12044163, PubMed:11972040, PubMed:16908857, PubMed:16586416, PubMed:17060607, PubMed:17449675, PubMed:18818650, PubMed:21389983, PubMed:22198838, PubMed:23579341, PubMed:25205354, PubMed:27458239). Subsequent
    878..916     +  CDS            opsin tag: segment of bovine rhodopsin containing a signal for N-linked glycosylation (Favaloro et al., 2008) The asparagine in the NKT tripeptide will be glycosylated if this sequence is exposed to the ER lumen.
   2106..2217    +  polyA_signal   bGH poly(A) signal: bovine growth hormone polyadenylation signal
   2334..2355    +  promoter       SV40 promoter (fragment): SV40 enhancer and early promoter
   2376..2804    +  rep_origin     f1 ori (sequence partly withheld): f1 bacteriophage origin of replication; arrow indicates direction of (+) strand synthesis
   2818..3147    +  promoter       SV40 promoter: SV40 enhancer and early promoter
   3214..4005    +  CDS            neo: KKA2_KLEPN - Also known as kan, nptII. Experimental evidence at protein level: Swiss-Prot protein existence level 1. Resistance to kanamycin, neomycin, paromomycin, ribostamycin, butirosin and gentamicin B. From Klebsiella pneumoniae.
   4029..4187    +  CDS            ble (fragment): BLE_KLEPN - Experimental evidence at protein level: Swiss-Prot protein existence level 1. Binding protein with a strong affinity to the bleomycin family of antibiotics. Binds to CL990; an antimitotic-antibiotic compound. From Klebsiella pneumoniae.
   4182..4303    +  polyA_signal   SV40 poly(A) signal: SV40 polyadenylation signal
   4376..4392    -  protein_bind   lac operator: The lac repressor binds to the lac operator to inhibit transcription in E. coli. This inhibition can be relieved by adding lactose or isopropyl-β-D-thiogalactopyranoside (IPTG). lac repressor encoded by lacI
   4400..4430    -  promoter       lac promoter: promoter for the E. coli lac operon
   4445..4466    -  protein_bind   CAP binding site: CAP binding activates transcription in the presence of cAMP. E. coli catabolite activator protein
   4479..4571    -  CDS            lacI (fragment): lac repressor; lacI; The lac repressor binds to the lac operator to inhibit transcription in E. coli. This inhibition can be relieved by adding lactose or isopropyl-β-D-thiogalactopyranoside (IPTG).
   4754..5342    -  rep_origin     ori: high-copy-number ColE1/pMB1/pBR322/pUC origin of replication
   5513..6373    -  CDS            AmpR: β-lactamase; bla; confers resistance to ampicillin, carbenicillin, and related antibiotics
   6374..6478    -  promoter       AmpR promoter: bla
   6537..6589    -  misc_feature   bom (fragment): basis of mobility region from pBR322
>Addgene plasmid #106031 | Opto-GPR68 | addgene full sequence | sequence record 209644 | Addgene NGS Result
AATTGCATGAAGAATCTGCTTAGGGTTAGGCGTTTTGCGCTGCTTCGCGATGTACGGGCCAGATATACGC
GTTGACATTGATTATTGACTAGTTATTAATAGTAATCAATTACGGGGTCATTAGTTCATAGCCCATATAT
GGAGTTCCGCGTTACATAACTTACGGTAAATGGCCCGCCTGGCTGACCGCCCAACGACCCCCGCCCATTG
ACGTCAATAATGACGTATGTTCCCATAGTAACGCCAATAGGGACTTTCCATTGACGTCAATGGGTGGAGT
ATTTACGGTAAACTGCCCACTTGGCAGTACATCAAGTGTATCATATGCCAAGTACGCCCCCTATTGACGT
CAATGACGGTAAATGGCCCGCCTGGCATTATGCCCAGTACATGACCTTATGGGACTTTCCTACTTGGCAG
TACATCTACGTATTAGTCATCGCTATTACCATGGTGATGCGGTTTTGGCAGTACATCAATGGGCGTGGAT
AGCGGTTTGACTCACGGGGATTTCCAAGTCTCCACCCCATTGACGTCAATGGGAGTTTGTTTTGGCACCA
AAATCAACGGGACTTTCCAAAATGTCGTAACAACTCCGCCCCATTGACGCAAATGGGCGGTAGGCGTGTA
CGGTGGGAGGTCTATATAAGCAGAGCTCTCTGGCTAACTAGAGAACCCACTGCTTACTGGCTTATCGAAA
TTAATACGACTCACTATAGGGAGACACAAGCTGGCTAGCGTTTAAACGGGCCCTCTAGACTCGAGCACCA
TGAAAACGATCATCGCCCTGAGCTACATCTTCTGCCTGGTATTCGCCATGTACACCGATATAGAGATGAA
CAGGCTGGGAAAGGATAGCCTCATGAACGGGACCGAGGGCCCAAACTTCTACGTGCCTTTCTCCAACAAG
ACGGGCGTGGTGCGCAGCCCCTTCGAGGCCCCGCAGTACTACCTGGCGGAGCCATGGCAGTTCTCCATGC
TGGCCGCCTACATGTTCCTGCTGATCATGCTTGGCTTCCCCATCAACTTCCTCACGCTGTACGTCGGCTA
CCTGCAGATCAAGGCCCGGAACGAGCTCAACTACATCCTGCTCAACCTGGCCGTGGCCGACCTCTTCATG
GTGTTCGGGGGCTTCACCACCACCCTCTACACCTCTCTGCACGGGTACTTCGTCTTTGGGCCCACGGGCT
GCAACCTGGAGGGCTTCTTTGCCACCTTGGGCGGTGAAATTGCACTGTGGTCCTTGGTGGTCCTGGCCAT
CGAGCGGTACGTGGTGGTGGCCCATCCCTTCCGCTTCCACCAGTTCCGGACCCTGAAGGCGGCCATCATG
GGCGTCGCCTTCACCTGGGTCATGGCTCTGGCCTGTGCCGCGCCCCCCCTCGTCGGCTGGTCCAGGTACA
TCCCGGAGGGCATGCAGTGCTCGTGCGGGATTGACTACTACACGCCCCACGAGGAAACCAACAATGAGTC
GTTCGTCATCTACATGTTCGTGGTCCACTTCATCATCCCCCTGATTGTCATATTCTTCTGCTACGGAGGC
ATCCTGCGCGCCGTGCGCCGGAGCCACGGCACCCAGAAAAGCCGCAAGGACCAGATCCAGCGCATGGTGA
TCATCATGGTCATCGCTTTCCTAATCTGCTGGCTGCCCTACGCTGGGGTGGCGTTCTACATCTTCACCCA
TCAGGGCTCTGACTTTGGCCCCATCTTCATGACCATCCCGGCTTTCTTTGCCAAGACTTCTGCCGTCTAC
AACCCCGTCATCTACATCATGATGAACAAGCAGTTCCGCCGGGACCTGGCCCGCCTCCGCGGGGCCTGCC
TGGCCTTCCTCACCTGCTCCAGGACCGGCCGGGCCAGGGAGGCCTACCCGCTGGGTGCCCCCGAGGCCTC
CGGGAAAAGCGGGGCCCAGGGTGAGGAGCCCGAGCTGTTGACCAAGCTCCACCCGGCCTTCCAGACCCCT
AACTCGCCAGGGTCGGGCGGGTTCCCCACGGGCAGGTTGGCCACAGAAACCAGCCAAGTGGCGCCTGCCT
AAGAATTCCACCACACTGGACTAGTGGATCCGAGCTCGGTACCAAGCTTAAGTTTAAACCGCTGATCAGC
CTCGACTGTGCCTTCTAGTTGCCAGCCATCTGTTGTTTGCCCCTCCCCCGTGCCTTCCTTGACCCTGGAA
GGTGCCACTCCCACTGTCCTTTCCTAATAAAATGAGGAAATTGCATCGCATTGTCTGAGTAGGTGTCATT
CTATTCTGGGGGGTGGGGTGGGGCAGGACAGCAAGGGGGAGGATTGGGAAGAGAATAGCAGGCATGCTGG
GGATGCGGTGGGCTCTATGGCTTCTGAGGCGGAAAGAACCAGCTGGGGCTCTAGGGGGTATCCCC
[124 nt withheld, positions 2376-2499]
C
[91 nt withheld, positions 2501-2591]
A
[49 nt withheld, positions 2593-2641]
CCTTTGACGTTGGAGTCCACGTTCTTT
[37 nt withheld, positions 2669-2705]
ACCCTATCTCGGTCTATTCTTTTGATTTATAAGGGATTTTGCCGATTTCGGCCTATTGGTTAAAAAATGA
GCTGATTTAACAAAAATTTAACGCGAATTAATTCTGTGGAATGTGTGTCAGTTAGGGTGTGGAAAGTCCC
CAGGCTCCCCAGCAGGCAGAAGTATGCAAAGCATGCATCTCAATTAGTCAGCAACCAGGTGTGGAAAGTC
CCCAGGCTCCCCAGCAGGCAGAAGTATGCAAAGCATGCATCTCAATTAGTCAGCAACCATAGTCCCGCCC
CTAACTCCGCCCATCCCGCCCCTAACTCCGCCCAGTTCCGCCCATTCTCCGCCCCATGGCTGACTAATTT
TTTTTATTTATGCAGAGGCCGAGGCCGCCTCTGCCTCTGAGCTATTCCAGAAGTAGTGAGGAGGCTTTTT
TGGAGGCCTAGGCTTTTGCAAAAAGCTCCCGGGAGCTTGTATATCCATTTTCGGATCTGATCAAGAGACA
GGATGAGGATCGTTTCGCATGATTGAACAAGATGGATTGCACGCAGGTTCTCCGGCCGCTTGGGTGGAGA
GGCTATTCGGCTATGACTGGGCACAACAGACAATCGGCTGCTCTGATGCCGCCGTGTTCCGGCTGTCAGC
GCAGGGGCGCCCGGTTCTTTTTGTCAAGACCGACCTGTCCGGTGCCCTGAATGAACTGCAGGACGAGGCA
GCGCGGCTATCGTGGCTGGCCACGACGGGCGTTCCTTGCGCAGCTGTGCTCGACGTTGTCACTGAAGCGG
GAAGGGACTGGCTGCTATTGGGCGAAGTGCCGGGGCAGGATCTCCTGTCATCTCACCTTGCTCCTGCCGA
GAAAGTATCCATCATGGCTGATGCAATGCGGCGGCTGCATACGCTTGATCCGGCTACCTGCCCATTCGAC
CACCAAGCGAAACATCGCATCGAGCGAGCACGTACTCGGATGGAAGCCGGTCTTGTCGATCAGGATGATC
TGGACGAAGAACATCAGGGGCTCGCGCCAGCCGAACTGTTCGCCAGGCTCAAGGCGCGCATGCCCGACGG
CGAGGATCTCGTCGTGACCCATGGCGATGCCTGCTTGCCGAATATCATGGTGGAAAATGGCCGCTTTTCT
GGATTCATCGACTGTGGCCGGCTGGGTGTGGCGGACCGCTATCAGGACATAGCGTTGGCTACCCGTGATA
TTGCTGAAGAACTTGGCGGCGAATGGGCTGACCGCTTCCTCGTGCTTTACGGTATCGCCGCTCCCGATTC
GCAGCGCATCGCCTTCTATCGCCTTCTTGACGAGTTCTTCTGAGCGGGACTCTGGGGTTCGAAATGACCG
ACCAAGCGACGCCCAACCTGCCATCACGAGATTTCGATTCCACCGCCGCCTTCTATGAAAGGTTGGGCTT
CGGAATCGTTTTCCGGGACGCCGGCTGGATGATCCTCCAGCGCGGGGATCTCATGCTGGAGTTCTTCGCC
CACCCCAACTTGTTTATTGCAGCTTATAATGGTTACAAATAAAGCAATAGCATCACAAATTTCACAAATA
AAGCATTTTTTTCACTGCATTCTAGTTGTGGTTTGTCCAAACTCATCAATGTATCTTATCATGTCTGTAT
ACCGTCGACCTCTAGCTAGAGCTTGGCGTAATCATGGTCATAGCTGTTTCCTGTGTGAAATTGTTATCCG
CTCACAATTCCACACAACATACGAGCCGGAAGCATAAAGTGTAAAGCCTGGGGTGCCTAATGAGTGAGCT
AACTCACATTAATTGCGTTGCGCTCACTGCCCGCTTTCCAGTCGGGAAACCTGTCGTGCCAGCTGCATTA
ATGAATCGGCCAACGCGCGGGGAGAGGCGGTTTGCGTATTGGGCGCTCTTGCGCTTCCTCGCTCACTGAC
TCGCTGCGCTCGGTCGTTCGGCTGCGGCGAGCGGTATCAGCTCACTCAAAGGCGGTAATACGGTTATCCA
CAGAATCAGGGGATAACGCAGGAAAGAACATGTGAGCAAAAGGCCAGCAAAAGGCCAGGAACCGTAAAAA
GGCCGCGTTGCTGGCGTTTTTCCATAGGCTCCGCCCCCCTGACGAGCATCACAAAAATCGACGCTCAAGT
CAGAGGTGGCGAAACCCGACAGGACTATAAAGATACCAGGCGTTTCCCCCTGGAAGCTCCCTCGTGCGCT
CTCCTGTTCCGACCCTGCCGCTTACCGGATACCTGTCCGCCTTTCTCCCTTCGGGAAGCGTGGCGCTTTC
TCATAGCTCACGCTGTAGGTATCTCAGTTCGGTGTAGGTCGTTCGCTCCAAGCTGGGCTGTGTGCACGAA
CCCCCCGTTCAGCCCGACCGCTGCGCCTTATCCGGTAACTATCGTCTTGAGTCCAACCCGGTAAGACACG
ACTTATCGCCACTGGCAGCAGCCACTGGTAACAGGATTAGCAGAGCGAGGTATGTAGGCGGTGCTACAGA
GTTCTTGAAGTGGTGGCCTAACTACGGCTACACTAGAAGAACAGTATTTGGTATCTGCGCTCTGCTGAAG
CCAGTTACCTTCGGAAAAAGAGTTGGTAGCTCTTGATCCGGCAAACAAACCACCGCTGGTAGCGGTGGTT
TTTTTGTTTGCAAGCAGCAGATTACGCGCAGAAAAAAAGGATCTCAAGAAGATCCTTTGATCTTTTCTAC
GGGGTCTGACGCTCAGTGGAACGAAAACTCACGTTAAGGGATTTTGGTCATGAGATTATCAAAAAGGATC
TTCACCTAGATCCTTTTAAATTAAAAATGAAGTTTTAAATCAATCTAAAGTATATATGAGTAAACTTGGT
CTGACAGTTACCAATGCTTAATCAGTGAGGCACCTATCTCAGCGATCTGTCTATTTCGTTCATCCATAGT
TGCCTGACTCCCCGTCGTGTAGATAACTACGATACGGGAGGGCTTACCATCTGGCCCCAGTGCTGCAATG
ATACCGCGGGACCCACGCTCACCGGCTCCAGATTTATCAGCAATAAACCAGCCAGCCGGAAGGGCCGAGC
GCAGAAGTGGTCCTGCAACTTTATCCGCCTCCATCCAGTCTATTAATTGTTGCCGGGAAGCTAGAGTAAG
TAGTTCGCCAGTTAATAGTTTGCGCAACGTTGTTGCCATTGCTACAGGCATCGTGGTGTCACGCTCGTCG
TTTGGTATGGCTTCATTCAGCTCCGGTTCCCAACGATCAAGGCGAGTTACATGATCCCCCATGTTGTGCA
AAAAAGCGGTTAGCTCCTTCGGTCCTCCGATCGTTGTCAGAAGTAAGTTGGCCGCAGTGTTATCACTCAT
GGTTATGGCAGCACTGCATAATTCTCTTACTGTCATGCCATCCGTAAGATGCTTTTCTGTGACTGGTGAG
TACTCAACCAAGTCATTCTGAGAATAGTGTATGCGGCGACCGAGTTGCTCTTGCCCGGCGTCAATACGGG
ATAATACCGCGCCACATAGCAGAACTTTAAAAGTGCTCATCATTGGAAAACGTTCTTCGGGGCGAAAACT
CTCAAGGATCTTACCACTGTTGAGATCCAGTTCGATGTAACCCACTCGTGCACCCAACTGATCTTCAGCA
TCTTTTACTTTCACCAGCGTTTCTGGGTGAGCAAAAACAGGAAGGCAAAATGCCGCAAAAAAGGGAATAA
GGGCGACACGGAAATGTTGAATACTCATACTCTTCCTTTTTCAATATTATTGAAGCATTTATCAGGGTTA
TTGTCTCATGAGCGGATACATATTTGAATGTATTTAGAAAAATAAACAAATAGGGGTTCCGCGCACATTT
CCCCGAAAAGTGCCACCTGACGTCGACGGATCGGGAGATCTCCCGATCCCCTATGGTGCACTCTCAGTAC
AATCTGCTCTGATGCCGCATAGTTAAGCCAGTATCTGCTCCCTGCTTGTGTGTTGGAGGTCGCTGAGTAG
TGCGCGAGCAAAATTTAAGCTACAACAAGGCAAGGCTTGACCGAC
