>Addgene plasmid #106031 | Opto-GPR68 | depositor partial sequence | sequence record 200794 | Opto-GPR68
ATGAAAACGATCATCGCCCTGAGCTACATCTTCTGCCTGGTATTCGCCATGTACACCGATATAGAGATGA
ACAGGCTGGGAAAGGATAGCCTCATGAACGGGACCGAGGGCCCAAACTTCTACGTGCCTTTCTCCAACAA
GACGGGCGTGGTGCGCAGCCCCTTCGAGGCCCCGCAGTACTACCTGGCGGAGCCATGGCAGTTCTCCATG
CTGGCCGCCTACATGTTCCTGCTGATCATGCTTGGCTTCCCCATCAACTTCCTCACGCTGTACGTCGGCT
ACCTGCAGATCAAGGCCCGGAACGAGCTCAACTACATCCTGCTCAACCTGGCCGTGGCCGACCTCTTCAT
GGTGTTCGGGGGCTTCACCACCACCCTCTACACCTCTCTGCACGGGTACTTCGTCTTTGGGCCCACGGGC
TGCAACCTGGAGGGCTTCTTTGCCACCTTGGGCGGTGAAATTGCACTGTGGTCCTTGGTGGTCCTGGCCA
TCGAGCGGTACGTGGTGGTGGCCCATCCCTTCCGCTTCCACCAGTTCCGGACCCTGAAGGCGGCCATCAT
GGGCGTCGCCTTCACCTGGGTCATGGCTCTGGCCTGTGCCGCGCCCCCCCTCGTCGGCTGGTCCAGGTAC
ATCCCGGAGGGCATGCAGTGCTCGTGCGGGATTGACTACTACACGCCCCACGAGGAAACCAACAATGAGT
CGTTCGTCATCTACATGTTCGTGGTCCACTTCATCATCCCCCTGATTGTCATATTCTTCTGCTACGGAGG
CATCCTGCGCGCCGTGCGCCGGAGCCACGGCACCCAGAAAAGCCGCAAGGACCAGATCCAGCGCATGGTG
ATCATCATGGTCATCGCTTTCCTAATCTGCTGGCTGCCCTACGCTGGGGTGGCGTTCTACATCTTCACCC
ATCAGGGCTCTGACTTTGGCCCCATCTTCATGACCATCCCGGCTTTCTTTGCCAAGACTTCTGCCGTCTA
CAACCCCGTCATCTACATCATGATGAACAAGCAGTTCCGCCGGGACCTGGCCCGCCTCCGCGGGGCCTGC
CTGGCCTTCCTCACCTGCTCCAGGACCGGCCGGGCCAGGGAGGCCTACCCGCTGGGTGCCCCCGAGGCCT
CCGGGAAAAGCGGGGCCCAGGGTGAGGAGCCCGAGCTGTTGACCAAGCTCCACCCGGCCTTCCAGACCCC
TAACTCGCCAGGGTCGGGCGGGTTCCCCACGGGCAGGTTGGCCACAGAAACCAGCCAAGTGGCGCCTGCC
TAA
